Addgene plasmid #26085: pSVE Grb2 myc 49L
Depositing lab: Bob Weinberg. Depositing organization: Whitehead Institute for Biomedical Research. Publication: Association of Sos Ras exchange protein with Grb2 is implicated in tyrosine kinase signal transduction and transformation. Egan SE, Giddings BW, Brooks MW, Buday L, Sizeland AM, Weinberg RA. Nature. 1993 May 6. 363(6424):45-51. 10.1038/363045a0 PubMed 8479536.
Backbone
  Vector backbone: pSVE
  Vector type: Mammalian Expression
Growth in bacteria
  Bacterial resistance: Ampicillin, 100 μg/mL
  Growth temperature: 37°C
  Growth strain: DH5alpha
  Copy number: Unknown
Gene/Insert
  Gene/Insert name: Grb2 P49L (alt name: Grb2)
  Species: H. sapiens (human)
  Insert size (bp): 650
  Mutation: P49L
  Entrez Gene: GRB2 (a.k.a. ASH, EGFRBP-GRB2, Grb3-3, MST084, MSTP084, NCKAP2)
  Tag / fusion protein: myc (C terminal on insert)
  Cloning method: Restriction Enzyme
  Sequencing primers: 5′ pBABE-3; 3′ M13 reverse?
Terms and licenses: Academic/Nonprofit Terms; Industry Terms: Not Available to Industry
Depositor comments: mutagenesis performed using oligo GGA AAA GAC GGC TTC ATT TTA AAG AAC TAC ATA GAA ATG, which creates a new DraI site and mutates codon 49 from P to L.
How to cite: pSVE Grb2 myc 49L was a gift from Bob Weinberg (Addgene plasmid # 26085 ; http://n2t.net/addgene:26085 ; RRID:Addgene_26085)
