[The description below was written by a language model from this plasmid's Addgene catalogue record.]
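Description:
pSVE Grb2 myc 49L is a mammalian expression plasmid built on the pSVE backbone that carries a point-mutant form of human GRB2, the SH2/SH3 adaptor protein that links activated receptor tyrosine kinases to the Ras exchange factor Sos. It is propagated in standard E. coli cloning strains under ampicillin selection. The record does not state the origin of replication or copy number, and it does not list a mammalian selection marker. The promoter driving the insert is also not recorded explicitly. The backbone name suggests an SV40-derived expression unit, but this cannot be confirmed because no feature table is provided.

The insert is about 650 bp, was cloned by restriction enzyme methods, and encodes GRB2 with a C-terminal myc epitope tag, which allows the exogenous protein to be detected or immunoprecipitated separately from endogenous GRB2. Codon 49 was changed from proline to leucine by oligonucleotide-directed mutagenesis, and the same change introduces a new DraI restriction site that serves as a convenient diagnostic for the mutant allele. Proline 49 lies in the N-terminal SH3 domain of GRB2, the region generally understood to contact proline-rich motifs in Sos, so P49L is commonly used as a loss-of-function substitution in that domain.

In keeping with the associated work on Sos–Grb2 association in tyrosine kinase signalling and transformation, the construct is suited to transfection experiments in mammalian cells. In these, the tagged mutant adaptor is compared with wild-type GRB2 to test whether SH3-mediated binding is required for Ras pathway activation.
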