>Addgene plasmid #26085 | pSVE Grb2 myc 49L | addgene partial sequence | sequence record 31701 | 26085 with hGrb2-F 5'-ACGATGGGGCCTTTCTTATC
TCTCCCTCTCTGTCAAGTTTGGAAACGATGTGCAGCACTTCAAGGTGCTCCGAGATGGAGCCGGGAAGTA
CTTCCTCTGGGTGGTGAAGTTCAATTCTTTGAATGAGCTGGTGGATTATCACAGATCTACATCTGTCTCC
AGAAACCAGCAGATATTCCTGCGGGACATAGAACAGGTGCCACAGCAGCCGACATACGTCCAGGCCCTCT
TTGACTTTGATCCCCAGGAGGATGGAGAGCTGGGCTTCCGCCGGGGAGATTTTATCCATGTCATGGATAA
CTCAGACCCCAACTGGTGGAAAGGAGCTTGCCACGGGCAGACCGGCATGTTTCCCCGCAATTATGTCACC
CCCGTGAACCGGAACGTCGAACAAAAGCTTATTTCTGAAGAAGACTTGTGAGTCGACTCTAGAGCGGCCG
CCACCGCGGTGGAGCTCGAATTCATCGATGGTACCAGATCTTTGTGAAGGAACCTTACTTCTGTGGTGTG
ACATAATTGGACAAACTACCTACAGAGATTTAAAGCTCTAAGGTAAATATAAAATTTTTAAGTGTATAAT
GTGTTAAACTACTGATTCTAATTGTTTGTGTATTTTAGATTCCAACCTATGGAACTGATGAATGGGAGCA
GTGGTGGAATGCCTTTAATGAGGAAAACCTGTTTTGCTCAGAAGAAATGCCATCTAGTGATGATGAGGCT
ACTGCTGACTCTCAACATTCTACTCCTCCAAAAAAGAAGAGAAAGGTAGAAGACCCCAAGGACTTTCCTT
CAGAATTGCTAAGTTTTTTGAGTCATGCTGTGTTTAGTAATAGAACTCTTGCTTGCTTTGCTATTTACAC
CACAAAGGAAAAAGCTGCACTGCTATACAAGAAAATTATGGAAAAATATTCTGTAACCTTTATAAGTAGG
CATAACAGTTATAATCATAACATACTG
