>Addgene plasmid #26085 | pSVE Grb2 myc 49L | addgene partial sequence | sequence record 31702 | 26085 with hGrb2-R (GATAAGAAAGGCCCCATCGT)
CTGGGGATTTTGCCAAAAAACCACGGATGTGGTTTCATTTCTATGTAGTTCTTTAAAATGAAGCCGTCTT
TTCCATTAAGCTCTGCCTTGTACCAGTTCTGATCACATTCTTCGTTCAAAACCTTGAGGATGTCCCCCCT
TTTGAAGCTCAGCTCGTCGTCTGCAGTAGCTTTGAAGTCATATTTGGCGATGGCTTCCATTCTGAGGGAT
CCTCTAGAGTCGACGATCGAAGCTTTTGCAAAAGCCTAGGCCTCCAAAAAAGCCTCCTCACTACTTCTGG
AATAGCTCAGAGGCCGAGGCGGCCTCGGCCTCTGCATAAATAAAAAAAATTAGTCAGCCATGGGGCGGAG
AATGGGCGGAACTGGGCGGAGTTAGGGGCGGGATGGGCGGAGTTAGGGGCGGGACTATGGTTGCTGACTA
ATTGAGATGCATGCTTTGCATACTTCTGCCTGCTGGGGAGCCTGGGGACTTTCCACACCTGGTTGCTGAC
TAATTGAGATGCATGCTTTGCATACTTCTGCCTGCTGGGGAGCCTGGGGACTTTCCACACCCTAACTGAC
ACACATTCCACAGCTGGCGTAATAGCGAAGAGGCCCGCACCGATCGCCCTTCCCAACAGTTGCGCAGCCT
GAATGGCGAATGGG
[124 nt withheld, positions 645-768]
C
[91 nt withheld, positions 770-860]
AGGGTGATGGTTCACGTAGT
